>Addgene plasmid #161697 | IDG_PANX2_OE_1 | addgene full sequence | sequence record 334571 | Addgene NGS Result
GTTATTAATAGTAATCAATTACGGGGTCATTAGTTCATAGCCCATATATGGAGTTCCGCGTTACATAACT
TACGGTAAATGGCCCGCCTGGCTGACCGCCCAACGACCCCCGCCCATTGACGTCAATAATGACGTATGTT
CCCATAGTAACGCCAATAGGGACTTTCCATTGACGTCAATGGGTGGAGTATTTACGGTAAACTGCCCACT
TGGCAGTACATCAAGTGTATCATATGCCAAGTACGCCCCCTATTGACGTCAATGACGGTAAATGGCCCGC
CTGGCATTATGCCCAGTACATGACCTTATGGGACTTTCCTACTTGGCAGTACATCTACGTATTAGTCATC
GCTATTACCATGGTGATGCGGTTTTGGCAGTACATCAATGGGCGTGGATAGCGGTTTGACTCACGGGGAT
TTCCAAGTCTCCACCCCATTGACGTCAATGGGAGTTTGTTTTGGCACCAAAATCAACGGGACTTTCCAAA
ATGTCGTAACAACTCCGCCCCATTGACGCAAATGGGCGGTAGGCGTGTACGGTGGGAGGTCTATATAAGC
AGAGCTCTCTGGCTAACTGTCGGGATCAACAAGTTTGTACAAAAAAGTTGGCACCATGTACGTGCCCGCG
CTGGGCTGGGAGTTCCTGGCCTCCACGCGCCTCACCTCCGAGCTCAACTTCCTGCTGCAGGAGATCGACA
ACTGTTACCACCGGGCGGCCGAGGGCCGCGCGCCCAAGATCGAGAAGCAGATCCAGTCCAAGGGCCCGGG
CATCACGGAGCGCGAGAAGCGCGAGATCATCGAGAACGCGGAGAAGGAGAAGAGCCCGGAGCAGAACCTG
TTCGAGAAGTACCTGGAGCGCCGCGGCCGCAGCAACTTCCTGGCCAAGCTGTACCTGGCGCGGCACGTGC
TGATCCTGCTGCTGAGCGCCGTGCCCATCTCCTACCTGTGCACCTACTACGCCACGCAGAAGCAGAACGA
GTTCACCTGCGCGCTGGGCGCGTCCCCGGACGGGGCGGCAGGTGCGGGGCCCGCGGTGCGCGTGAGCTGC
AAGCTCCCGTCCGTGCAACTGCAGCGCATCATCGCGGGCGTGGACATCGTGCTGCTGTGCGTCATGAACC
TCATCATCCTCGTCAACCTCATCCACCTCTTCATCTTCCGCAAGAGCAACTTCATCTTCGACAAGCTGCA
CAAGGTGGGCATCAAGACGCGCCGGCAGTGGCGCCGCTCGCAGTTCTGCGACATCAACATCCTGGCCATG
TTCTGCAACGAGAACCGCGACCACATCAAGTCGCTCAACCGGCTGGACTTCATCACCAACGAGAGCGACC
TCATGTACGACAACGTGGTCCGGCAGCTGCTGGCGGCGCTGGCGCAGTCCAACCACGACGCCACCCCCAC
GGTGCGCGACTCGGGGGTGCAGACCGTGGACCCCAGCGCCAACCCCGCCGAGCCCGACGGCGCCGCCGAG
CCGCCCGTGGTCAAGCGGCCGCGCAAGAAGATGAAGTGGATCCCCACCAGCAACCCGCTTCCGCAGCCCT
TCAAGGAGCCGCTGGCCATCATGCGCGTGGAGAACAGCAAGGCGGAGAAGCCGAAGCCCGCGCGCAGGAA
GACGGCCACGGACACGCTGATCGCGCCGCTGCTGGACCGCTCCGCCCACCACTACAAGGGCGGAGGGGGC
GACCCGGGCCCCGGCCCCGCCCCTGCCCCCGCCCCGCCGCCCGCCCCCGACAAGAAGCACGCGCGCCACT
TCTCCCTGGACGTGCACCCCTACATCCTCGGCACCAAGAAGGCCAAGGCCGAGGCGGTGCCCGCCGCCCT
GCCCGCCTCCCGGAGCCAGGAGGGGGGCTTCCTGTCCCAGGCGGAGGACTGTGGGCTGGGCCTGGCCCCG
GCGCCCATCAAAGATGCTCCGCTCCCCGAGAAGGAAATCCCGTACCCCACAGAGCCAGCCCGGGCAGGGC
TTCCCTCGGGGGGCCCGTTCCACGTCCGCTCACCTCCCGCCGCCCCTGCTGTGGCCCCTCTGACACCAGC
CAGCCTGGGCAAGGCGGAGCCCCTCACCATCCTGAGCCGAAACGCCACACACCCGCTGCTGCACATCAAC
ACGCTGTACGAGGCCCGGGAGGAGGAGGACGGGGGCCCCCGCCTGCCGCAGGACGTGGGGGACCTCATCG
CCATCCCTGCCCCACAGCAGATCCTCATCGCCACCTTCGACGAGCCGAGAACGGTCGTGAGTACTGTGGA
GTTTCCAACTTTCTTGTACAAAGTGGTTGGTAAGCCTATCCCTAACCCTCTCCTCGGTCTCGATTCTACG
TAGTAATGAGCTAGCGCTAACCGGTGGCGCGTTAAGTCGACAATCAACCTCTGGATTACAAAATTTGTGA
AAGATTGACTGGTATTCTTAACTATGTTGCTCCTTTTACGCTATGTGGATACGCTGCTTTAATGCCTTTG
TATCATGCTATTGCTTCCCGTATGGCTTTCATTTTCTCCTCCTTGTATAAATCCTGGTTGCTGTCTCTTT
ATGAGGAGTTGTGGCCCGTTGTCAGGCAACGTGGCGTGGTGTGCACTGTGTTTGCTGACGCAACCCCCAC
TGGTTGGGGCATTGCCACCACCTGTCAGCTCCTTTCCGGGACTTTCGCTTTCCCCCTCCCTATTGCCACG
GCGGAACTCATCGCCGCCTGCCTTGCCCGCTGCTGGACAGGGGCTCGGCTGTTGGGCACTGACAATTCCG
TGGTGTTGTCGGGGAAATCATCGTCCTTTCCTTGGCTGCTCGCCTGTGTTGCCACCTGGATTCTGCGCGG
GACGTCCTTCTGCTACGTCCCTTCGGCCCTCAATCCAGCGGACCTTCCTTCCCGCGGCCTGCTGCCGGCT
CTGCGGCCTCTTCCGCGTCTTCGCCTTCGCCCTCAGACGAGTCGGATCTCCCTTTGGGCCGCCTCCCCGC
GTCGACTTTAAGACCAATGACTTACAAGGCAGCTGTAGATCTTAGCCACTTTTTAAAAGAAAAGGGGGGA
CTGGAAGGGCTAATTCACTCCCAACGAAGACAAGATCTGCTTTTTGCTTGTACTGGGTCTCTCTGGTTAG
ACCAGATCTGAGCCTGGGAGCTCTCTGGCTAACTAGGGAACCCACTGCTTAAGCCTCAATAAAGCTTGCC
TTGAGTGCTTCAAGTAGTGTGTGCCCGTCTGTTGTGTGACTCTGGTAACTAGAGATCCCTCAGACCCTTT
TAGTCAGTGTGGAAAATCTCTAGCAGTACGTATAGTAGTTCATGTCATCTTATTATTCAGTATTTATAAC
TTGCAAAGAAATGAATATCAGAGAGTGAGAGGAACTTGTTTATTGCAGCTTATAATGGTTACAAATAAAG
CAATAGCATCACAAATTTCACAAATAAAGCATTTTTTTCACTGCATTCTAGTTGTGGTTTGTCCAAACTC
ATCAATGTATCTTATCATGTCTGGCTCTAGCTATCCCGCCCCTAACTCCGCCCATCCCGCCCCTAACTCC
GCCCAGTTCCGCCCATTCTCCGCCCCATGGCTGACTAATTTTTTTTATTTATGCAGAGGCCGAGGCCGCC
TCGGCCTCTGAGCTATTCCAGAAGTAGTGAGGAGGCTTTTTTGGAGGCCTAGGGACGTACCCAATTCGCC
CTATAGTGAGTCGTATTACGCGCGCTCACTGGCCGTCGTTTTACAACGTCGTGACTGGGAAAACCCTGGC
GTTACCCAACTTAATCGCCTTGCAGCACATCCCCCTTTCGCCAGCTGGCGTAATAGCGAAGAGGCCCGCA
CCGATCGCCCTTCCCAACAGTTGCGCAGCCTGAATGGCGAATGGG
[124 nt withheld, positions 3826-3949]
C
[91 nt withheld, positions 3951-4041]
A
[49 nt withheld, positions 4043-4091]
CCTTTGACGTTGGAGTCCACGTTCTTT
[37 nt withheld, positions 4119-4155]
ACCCTATCTCGGTCTATTCTTTTGATTTATAAGGGATTTTGCCGATTTCGGCCTATTGGTTAAAAAATGA
GCTGATTTAACAAAAATTTAACGCGAATTTTAACAAAATATTAACGCTTACAATTTAGGTGGCACTTTTC
GGGGAAATGTGCGCGGAACCCCTATTTGTTTATTTTTCTAAATACATTCAAATATGTATCCGCTCATGAG
ACAATAACCCTGATAAATGCTTCAATAATATTGAAAAAGGAAGAGTATGAGTATTCAACATTTCCGTGTC
GCCCTTATTCCCTTTTTTGCGGCATTTTGCCTTCCTGTTTTTGCTCACCCAGAAACGCTGGTGAAAGTAA
AAGATGCTGAAGATCAGTTGGGTGCACGAGTGGGTTACATCGAACTGGATCTCAACAGCGGTAAGATCCT
TGAGAGTTTTCGCCCCGAAGAACGTTTTCCAATGATGAGCACTTTTAAAGTTCTGCTATGTGGCGCGGTA
TTATCCCGTATTGACGCCGGGCAAGAGCAACTCGGTCGCCGCATACACTATTCTCAGAATGACTTGGTTG
AGTACTCACCAGTCACAGAAAAGCATCTTACGGATGGCATGACAGTAAGAGAATTATGCAGTGCTGCCAT
AACCATGAGTGATAACACTGCGGCCAACTTACTTCTGACAACGATCGGAGGACCGAAGGAGCTAACCGCT
TTTTTGCACAACATGGGGGATCATGTAACTCGCCTTGATCGTTGGGAACCGGAGCTGAATGAAGCCATAC
CAAACGACGAGCGTGACACCACGATGCCTGTAGCAATGGCAACAACGTTGCGCAAACTATTAACTGGCGA
ACTACTTACTCTAGCTTCCCGGCAACAATTAATAGACTGGATGGAGGCGGATAAAGTTGCAGGACCACTT
CTGCGCTCGGCCCTTCCGGCTGGCTGGTTTATTGCTGATAAATCTGGAGCCGGTGAGCGTGGGTCTCGCG
GTATCATTGCAGCACTGGGGCCAGATGGTAAGCCCTCCCGTATCGTAGTTATCTACACGACGGGGAGTCA
GGCAACTATGGATGAACGAAATAGACAGATCGCTGAGATAGGTGCCTCACTGATTAAGCATTGGTAACTG
TCAGACCAAGTTTACTCATATATACTTTAGATTGATTTAAAACTTCATTTTTAATTTAAAAGGATCTAGG
TGAAGATCCTTTTTGATAATCTCATGACCAAAATCCCTTAACGTGAGTTTTCGTTCCACTGAGCGTCAGA
CCCCGTAGAAAAGATCAAAGGATCTTCTTGAGATCCTTTTTTTCTGCGCGTAATCTGCTGCTTGCAAACA
AAAAAACCACCGCTACCAGCGGTGGTTTGTTTGCCGGATCAAGAGCTACCAACTCTTTTTCCGAAGGTAA
CTGGCTTCAGCAGAGCGCAGATACCAAATACTGTTCTTCTAGTGTAGCCGTAGTTAGGCCACCACTTCAA
GAACTCTGTAGCACCGCCTACATACCTCGCTCTGCTAATCCTGTTACCAGTGGCTGCTGCCAGTGGCGAT
AAGTCGTGTCTTACCGGGTTGGACTCAAGACGATAGTTACCGGATAAGGCGCAGCGGTCGGGCTGAACGG
GGGGTTCGTGCACACAGCCCAGCTTGGAGCGAACGACCTACACCGAACTGAGATACCTACAGCGTGAGCT
ATGAGAAAGCGCCACGCTTCCCGAAGGGAGAAAGGCGGACAGGTATCCGGTAAGCGGCAGGGTCGGAACA
GGAGAGCGCACGAGGGAGCTTCCAGGGGGAAACGCCTGGTATCTTTATAGTCCTGTCGGGTTTCGCCACC
TCTGACTTGAGCGTCGATTTTTGTGATGCTCGTCAGGGGGGCGGAGCCTATGGAAAAACGCCAGCAACGC
GGCCTTTTTACGGTTCCTGGCCTTTTGCTGGCCTTTTGCTCACATGTTCTTTCCTGCGTTATCCCCTGAT
TCTGTGGATAACCGTATTACCGCCTTTGAGTGAGCTGATACCGCTCGCCGCAGCCGAACGACCGAGCGCA
GCGAGTCAGTGAGCGAGGAAGCGGAAGAGCGCCCAATACGCAAACCGCCTCTCCCCGCGCGTTGGCCGAT
TCATTAATGCAGCTGGCACGACAGGTTTCCCGACTGGAAAGCGGGCAGTGAGCGCAACGCAATTAATGTG
AGTTAGCTCACTCATTAGGCACCCCAGGCTTTACACTTTATGCTTCCGGCTCGTATGTTGTGTGGAATTG
TGAGCGGATAACAATTTCACACAGGAAACAGCTATGACCATGATTACGCCAAGCGCGCAATTAACCCTCA
CTAAAGGGAACAAAAGCTGGAGCTGCAAGCTTAATGTAGTCTTATGCAATACTCTTGTAGTCTTGCAACA
TGGTAACGATGAGTTAGCAACATGCCTTACAAGGAGAGAAAAAGCACCGTGCATGCCGATTGGTGGAAGT
AAGGTGGTACGATCGTGCCTTATTAGGAAGGCAACAGACGGGTCTGACATGGATTGGACGAACCACTGAA
TTGCCGCATTGCAGAGATATTGTATTTAAGTGCCTAGCTCGATACATAAACGGGTCTCTCTGGTTAGACC
AGATCTGAGCCTGGGAGCTCTCTGGCTAACTAGGGAACCCACTGCTTAAGCCTCAATAAAGCTTGCCTTG
AGTGCTTCAAGTAGTGTGTGCCCGTCTGTTGTGTGACTCTGGTAACTAGAGATCCCTCAGACCCTTTTAG
TCAGTGTGGAAAATCTCTAGCAGTGGCGCCCGAACAGGGACTTGAAAGCGAAAGGGAAACCAGAGGAGCT
CTCTCGACGCAGGACTCGGCTTGCTGAAGCGCGCACGGCAAGAGGCGAGGGGCGGCGACTGGTGAGTACG
CCAAAAATTTTGACTAGCGGAGGCTAGAAGGAGAGAGATGGGTGCGAGAGCGTCAGTATTAAGCGGGGGA
GAATTAGATCGCGATGGGAAAAAATTCGGTTAAGGCCAGGGGGAAAGAAAAAATATAAATTAAAACATAT
AGTATGGGCAAGCAGGGAGCTAGAACGATTCGCAGTTAATCCTGGCCTGTTAGAAACATCAGAAGGCTGT
AGACAAATACTGGGACAGCTACAACCATCCCTTCAGACAGGATCAGAAGAACTTAGATCATTATATAATA
CAGTAGCAACCCTCTATTGTGTGCATCAAAGGATAGAGATAAAAGACACCAAGGAAGCTTTAGACAAGAT
AGAGGAAGAGCAAAACAAAAGTAAGACCACCGCACAGCAAGCGGCCGCTGATCTTCAGACCTGGAGGAGG
AGATATGAGGGACAATTGGAGAAGTGAATTATATAAATATAAAGTAGTAAAAATTGAACCATTAGGAGTA
GCACCCACCAAGGCAAAGAGAAGAGTGGTGCAGAGAGAAAAAAGAGCAGTGGGAATAGGAGCTTTGTTCC
TTGGGTTCTTGGGAGCAGCAGGAAGCACTATGGGCGCAGCGTCAATGACGCTGACGGTACAGGCCAGACA
ATTATTGTCTGGTATAGTGCAGCAGCAGAACAATTTGCTGAGGGCTATTGAGGCGCAACAGCATCTGTTG
CAACTCACAGTCTGGGGCATCAAGCAGCTCCAGGCAAGAATCCTGGCTGTGGAAAGATACCTAAAGGATC
AACAGCTCCTGGGGATTTGGGGTTGCTCTGGAAAACTCATTTGCACCACTGCTGTGCCTTGGAATGCTAG
TTGGAGTAATAAATCTCTGGAACAGATTTGGAATCACACGACCTGGATGGAGTGGGACAGAGAAATTAAC
AATTACACAAGCTTAATACACTCCTTAATTGAAGAATCGCAAAACCAGCAAGAAAAGAATGAACAAGAAT
TATTGGAATTAGATAAATGGGCAAGTTTGTGGAATTGGTTTAACATAACAAATTGGCTGTGGTATATAAA
ATTATTCATAATGATAGTAGGAGGCTTGGTAGGTTTAAGAATAGTTTTTGCTGTACTTTCTATAGTGAAT
AGAGTTAGGCAGGGATATTCACCATTATCGTTTCAGACCCACCTCCCAACCCCGAGGGGACCCTTGCGCC
TTTTCCAAGGCAGCCCTGGGTTTGCGCAGGGACGCGGCTGCTCTGGGCGTGGTTCCGGGAAACGCAGCGG
CGCCGACCCTGGGTCTCGCACATTCTTCACGTCCGTTCGCAGCGTCACCCGGATCTTCGCCGCTACCCTT
GTGGGCCCCCCGGCGACGCTTCCTGCTCCGCCCCTAAGTCGGGAAGGTTCCTTGCGGTTCGCGGCGTGCC
GGACGTGACAAACGGAAGCCGCACGTCTCACTAGTACCCTCGCAGACGGACAGCGCCAGGGAGCAATGGC
AGCGCGCCGACCGCGATGGGCTGTGGCCAATAGCGGCTGCTCAGCAGGGCGCGCCGAGAGCAGCGGCCGG
GAAGGGGCGGTGCGGGAGGCGGGGTGTGGGGCGGTAGTGTGGGCCCTGTTCCTGCCCGCGCGGTGTTCCG
CATTCTGCAAGCCTCCGGAGCGCACGTCGGCAGTCGGCTCCCTCGTTGACCGAATCACCGACCTCTCTCC
CCAGGGGGTACCACCATGGCCAAGCCTTTGTCTCAAGAAGAATCCACCCTCATTGAAAGAGCAACGGCTA
CAATCAACAGCATCCCCATCTCTGAAGACTACAGCGTCGCCAGCGCAGCTCTCTCTAGCGACGGCCGCAT
CTTCACTGGTGTCAATGTATATCATTTTACTGGGGGACCTTGTGCAGAACTCGTGGTGCTGGGCACTGCT
GCTGCTGCGGCAGCTGGCAACCTGACTTGTATCGTCGCGATCGGAAATGAGAACAGGGGCATCTTGAGCC
CCTGCGGACGGTGCCGACAGGTGCTTCTCGATCTGCATCCTGGGATCAAAGCCATAGTGAAGGACAGTGA
TGGACAGCCGACGGCAGTTGGGATTCGTGAATTGCTGCCCTCTGGTTATGTGTGGGAGGGCCTGCAGCTG
CAGTAGTAAGAATTCTAGATCTTGAGACAAATGGCAGTATTCATCCACAATTTTAAAAGAAAAGGGGGGA
TTGGGGGGTACAGTGCAGGGGAAAGAATAGTAGACATAATAGCAACAGACATACAAACTAAAGAATTACA
AAAACAAATTACAAAAATTCAAAATTTTCGGGTTTATTACAGGGACAGCAGAGATCCACTTTGGCGCCGG
CTCGAGGGGGCCCGGG
Features (pLannotate 1.2.2; 31 found; start..end, strand, type, name):
     59..362     +  enhancer       CMV enhancer: human cytomegalovirus immediate early enhancer
    363..566     +  promoter       CMV promoter: human cytomegalovirus (CMV) immediate early promoter
    590..607     +  protein_bind   attB1 (fragment): mutant version of attB; core recombination site for the Gateway® BP reaction BP Clonase™
    616..2244    +  CDS            Panx2 (fragment): PANX2_MOUSE - Experimental evidence at protein level: Swiss-Prot protein existence level 1. Structural component of the gap junctions and the hemichannels. From Mus musculus (Mouse).
   2249..2266    -  protein_bind   attB2 (fragment): mutant version of attB; core recombination site for the Gateway® BP reaction BP Clonase™
   2269..2310    +  CDS            V5 tag: epitope tag from simian virus 5
   2352..2940    +  misc_feature   WPRE: woodchuck hepatitis virus posttranscriptional regulatory element
   2991..3010    +  misc_feature   cPPT/CTS (fragment): central polypurine tract and central termination sequence of HIV-1
   3012..3245    +  LTR            3' LTR (ΔU3): self-inactivating 3' long terminal repeat (LTR) from HIV-1
   3323..3444    +  polyA_signal   SV40 poly(A) signal: SV40 polyadenylation signal
   3484..3619    +  rep_origin     SV40 ori: SV40 origin of replication
   3640..3658    -  promoter       T7 promoter: promoter for bacteriophage T7 RNA polymerase
   3666..3821    +  CDS            lacZα (fragment): LacZα fragment of β-galactosidase; lacZ fragment
   3826..4254    +  rep_origin     f1 ori (sequence partly withheld): f1 bacteriophage origin of replication; arrow indicates direction of (+) strand synthesis
   4307..4411    +  promoter       AmpR promoter: bla
   4412..5272    +  CDS            AmpR: β-lactamase; bla; confers resistance to ampicillin, carbenicillin, and related antibiotics
   5443..6031    +  rep_origin     ori: high-copy-number ColE1/pMB1/pBR322/pUC origin of replication
   6214..6306    +  CDS            lacI (fragment): lac repressor; lacI; The lac repressor binds to the lac operator to inhibit transcription in E. coli. This inhibition can be relieved by adding lactose or isopropyl-β-D-thiogalactopyranoside (IPTG).
   6319..6340    +  protein_bind   CAP binding site: CAP binding activates transcription in the presence of cAMP. E. coli catabolite activator protein
   6355..6385    +  promoter       lac promoter: promoter for the E. coli lac operon
   6393..6409    +  protein_bind   lac operator: The lac repressor binds to the lac operator to inhibit transcription in E. coli. This inhibition can be relieved by adding lactose or isopropyl-β-D-thiogalactopyranoside (IPTG). lac repressor encoded by lacI
   6454..6472    +  promoter       T3 promoter: promoter for bacteriophage T3 RNA polymerase
   6500..6726    +  promoter       RSV promoter: Rous sarcoma virus enhancer/promoter
   6727..6907    +  LTR            5' LTR (truncated): truncated 5' long terminal repeat (LTR) from HIV-1
   6954..7079    +  misc_feature   HIV-1 Ψ: packaging signal of human immunodeficiency virus type 1
   7063..7426    +  CDS            HIV-1 gag (fragment): gag protein from human immunodeficiency virus 1; gag
   7572..7805    +  misc_feature   RRE: The Rev response element (RRE) of HIV-1 allows for Rev-dependent mRNA export from the nucleus to the cytoplasm.
   8182..8208    +  CDS            Rev (fragment): human immunodeficiency virus 1 (HIV-1) Rev protein; rev; enhances nuclear export of unspliced and incompletely spliced viral mRNAs
   8209..8709    +  promoter       hPGK promoter: human phosphoglycerate kinase 1 promoter
   8721..9116    +  CDS            BSD: blasticidin S deaminase; Aspergillus terreus BSD; confers resistance to blasticidin
   9176..9293    +  misc_feature   cPPT/CTS: central polypurine tract and central termination sequence of HIV-1
