[The description below was written by a language model from this plasmid's Addgene catalogue record and pLannotate feature annotations shown in this document.]
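Description:
IDG_PANX2_OE_1 is a mammalian overexpression construct for human PANX2 (pannexin 2, a channel-forming membrane protein) built on the pLX304 backbone. The catalogue lists it simply as a mammalian expression vector, but the feature table shows the architecture of a third-generation, self-inactivating HIV-1 lentiviral transfer plasmid. An RSV promoter drives a truncated 5' LTR, followed by the Ψ packaging signal with a gag fragment, the Rev response element, a cPPT/CTS and a ΔU3 3' LTR. With packaging functions supplied in trans, the region between the LTRs can be packaged into particles and integrated into target cells. In bacteria the 9,351 nt plasmid is maintained by a ColE1/pUC-type origin and ampicillin resistance. The record lists it as low copy and grown in a recombination-deficient strain, as is common for repeat-containing lentiviral plasmids. An f1 origin, SV40 origin and poly(A) signal, lac-region remnants and T7/T3 promoters are backbone carry-overs.

Inside the viral cassette, a human PGK promoter drives blasticidin S deaminase for selection of transduced or transfected cells. Downstream of it, the CMV enhancer/promoter drives the PANX2 open reading frame. The ORF was inserted by Gateway recombination and is flanked by attB1 and attB2 remnants. It reads into the backbone-encoded C-terminal V5 epitope tag, which allows detection of the protein with anti-V5 antibodies. A WPRE follows to enhance transcript stability and expression. The automated annotation labels the coding sequence as a fragment matching mouse Panx2, which probably reflects homology-based matching, since the catalogue states the insert is human. The stated purpose is PANX2 overexpression, for which the design supports stable, blasticidin-selected expression in mammalian cells.
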