Addgene plasmid #161697: IDG_PANX2_OE_1
Purpose: Overexpresses PANX2
Depositing lab: Mike McManus. Depositing organization: University of California, San Francisco (UCSF).
Backbone
  Vector backbone: pLX304
  Vector type: Mammalian Expression
  Selectable markers: Blasticidin
Growth in bacteria
  Bacterial resistance: Ampicillin, 100 μg/mL
  Growth temperature: 30°C
  Growth strain: NEB Stable
  Copy number: Low Copy
Gene/Insert
  Gene/Insert name: PANX2
  Species: H. sapiens (human)
  Entrez Gene: PANX2 (a.k.a. RP3-402G11.9, PX2, hPANX2)
  Tag / fusion protein: V5 (C terminal on backbone)
  Cloning method: Gateway Cloning
Terms and licenses: Academic/Nonprofit Terms; Industry Terms: Not Available to Industry
How to cite: IDG_PANX2_OE_1 was a gift from Mike McManus (Addgene plasmid # 161697 ; http://n2t.net/addgene:161697 ; RRID:Addgene_161697)
