>Addgene plasmid #161697 | IDG_PANX2_OE_1 | depositor partial sequence | sequence record 313396 | Sequence
ATGTACGTGCCCGCGCTGGGCTGGGAGTTCCTGGCCTCCACGCGCCTCACCTCCGAGCTCAACTTCCTGC
TGCAGGAGATCGACAACTGTTACCACCGGGCGGCCGAGGGCCGCGCGCCCAAGATCGAGAAGCAGATCCA
GTCCAAGGGCCCGGGCATCACGGAGCGCGAGAAGCGCGAGATCATCGAGAACGCGGAGAAGGAGAAGAGC
CCGGAGCAGAACCTGTTCGAGAAGTACCTGGAGCGCCGCGGCCGCAGCAACTTCCTGGCCAAGCTGTACC
TGGCGCGGCACGTGCTGATCCTGCTGCTGAGCGCCGTGCCCATCTCCTACCTGTGCACCTACTACGCCAC
GCAGAAGCAGAACGAGTTCACCTGCGCGCTGGGCGCGTCCCCGGACGGGGCGGCAGGTGCGGGGCCCGCG
GTGCGCGTGAGCTGCAAGCTCCCGTCCGTGCAACTGCAGCGCATCATCGCGGGCGTGGACATCGTGCTGC
TGTGCGTCATGAACCTCATCATCCTCGTCAACCTCATCCACCTCTTCATCTTCCGCAAGAGCAACTTCAT
CTTCGACAAGCTGCACAAGGTGGGCATCAAGACGCGCCGGCAGTGGCGCCGCTCGCAGTTCTGCGACATC
AACATCCTGGCCATGTTCTGCAACGAGAACCGCGACCACATCAAGTCGCTCAACCGGCTGGACTTCATCA
CCAACGAGAGCGACCTCATGTACGACAACGTGGTCCGGCAGCTGCTGGCGGCGCTGGCGCAGTCCAACCA
CGACGCCACCCCCACGGTGCGCGACTCGGGGGTGCAGACCGTGGACCCCAGCGCCAACCCCGCCGAGCCC
GACGGCGCCGCCGAGCCGCCCGTGGTCAAGCGGCCGCGCAAGAAGATGAAGTGGATCCCCACCAGCAACC
CGCTTCCGCAGCCCTTCAAGGAGCCGCTGGCCATCATGCGCGTGGAGAACAGCAAGGCGGAGAAGCCGAA
GCCCGCGCGCAGGAAGACGGCCACGGACACGCTGATCGCGCCGCTGCTGGACCGCTCCGCCCACCACTAC
AAGGGCGGAGGGGGCGACCCGGGCCCCGGCCCCGCCCCTGCCCCCGCCCCGCCGCCCGCCCCCGACAAGA
AGCACGCGCGCCACTTCTCCCTGGACGTGCACCCCTACATCCTCGGCACCAAGAAGGCCAAGGCCGAGGC
GGTGCCCGCCGCCCTGCCCGCCTCCCGGAGCCAGGAGGGGGGCTTCCTGTCCCAGGCGGAGGACTGTGGG
CTGGGCCTGGCCCCGGCGCCCATCAAAGATGCTCCGCTCCCCGAGAAGGAAATCCCGTACCCCACAGAGC
CAGCCCGGGCAGGGCTTCCCTCGGGGGGCCCGTTCCACGTCCGCTCACCTCCCGCCGCCCCTGCTGTGGC
CCCTCTGACACCAGCCAGCCTGGGCAAGGCGGAGCCCCTCACCATCCTGAGCCGAAACGCCACACACCCG
CTGCTGCACATCAACACGCTGTACGAGGCCCGGGAGGAGGAGGACGGGGGCCCCCGCCTGCCGCAGGACG
TGGGGGACCTCATCGCCATCCCTGCCCCACAGCAGATCCTCATCGCCACCTTCGACGAGCCGAGAACGGT
CGTGAGTACTGTGGAGTTTCCAACTTTCTTGTACAAAGTGGTTGGTAAGCCTATCCCTAACCCTCTCCTC
GGTCTCGATTCTACGTAG
